Addgene plasmid #75574: PBK gRNA (BRDN0001147308)
Purpose: 3rd generation lentiviral gRNA plasmid targeting human PBK
Depositing lab: John Doench & David Root. Depositing organization: Broad Institute. Publication: Optimized sgRNA design to maximize activity and minimize off-target effects of CRISPR-Cas9. Doench JG, Fusi N, Sullender M, Hegde M, Vaimberg EW, Donovan KF, Smith I, Tothova Z, Wilen C, Orchard R, Virgin HW, Listgarten J, Root DE. Nat Biotechnol. 2016 Jan 18. doi: 10.1038/nbt.3437. PubMed 26780180.
Backbone
  Vector backbone: lentiGuide-Puro
  Backbone manufacturer: Zhang Lab (Addgene plasmid # 52963)
  Vector type: Mammalian Expression, Lentiviral, CRISPR
  Selectable markers: Puromycin
Growth in bacteria
  Bacterial resistance: Ampicillin, 100 μg/mL
  Growth temperature: 37°C
  Growth strain: DH5alpha
  Copy number: High Copy
Gene/Insert
  Gene/Insert name: PBK (alt names: PBK; NM_001278945.1)
  gRNA/shRNA sequence: TAAATGTGTACCTAATGAAA
  Species: H. sapiens (human)
  Entrez Gene: PBK (a.k.a. CT84, HEL164, Nori-3, SPK, TOPK)
  Promoter: hU6
  Cloning method: Unknown
  Sequencing primers: 5′ U6-F; 3′ pS2-R
Terms and licenses: Academic/Nonprofit Terms; Industry Terms: Not Available to Industry
Depositor comments: The gRNA was designed to target the following Genbank reference sequence(s): NM_001278945.1,NM_018492.3. Note that this plasmid does NOT contain Cas9. It should be used in conjunction with lentiCas9-Blast (Addgene #52962) or otherwise with cell lines already expressing Cas9. Browse the full kinome gRNA library at http://www.addgene.org/pooled-library/broadgpp-human-kinome/ or visit http://www.broadinstitute.org/rnai/public/ for detailed protocols and information.
How to cite: PBK gRNA (BRDN0001147308) was a gift from John Doench & David Root (Addgene plasmid # 75574 ; http://n2t.net/addgene:75574 ; RRID:Addgene_75574)
