[The description below was written by a language model from this plasmid's Addgene catalogue record and pLannotate feature annotations shown in this document.]
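Description:
PBK gRNA (BRDN0001147308) is a third-generation lentiviral CRISPR guide plasmid built on the lentiGuide-Puro backbone and designed to direct Streptococcus pyogenes Cas9 to the human PBK gene (also known as TOPK), a protein kinase. It is one clone from a human kinome guide collection whose guides were chosen using optimized sgRNA design rules. In bacteria it is maintained as a high-copy plasmid through a ColE1/pUC-type origin with ampicillin selection via β-lactamase. An f1 origin, an SV40 origin and remnants of lac and phage-promoter cloning sequences are also present in the backbone.

The viral genome is transcribed in packaging cells from an RSV promoter fused to a truncated HIV-1 5' LTR, which removes the need for Tat. It carries the Ψ packaging signal, a partial gag sequence, the Rev response element for Rev-dependent nuclear export, a cPPT/CTS, and a self-inactivating ΔU3 3' LTR followed by an SV40 polyadenylation signal. Within this frame, a human U6 RNA polymerase III promoter drives the PBK-targeting spacer joined to the S. pyogenes gRNA scaffold. A separate EF-1α promoter with its intron A expresses puromycin N-acetyltransferase for selecting transduced mammalian cells. A WPRE downstream enhances transcript expression.

The plasmid does not encode Cas9, so it must be used with a separate Cas9 vector or in cells that already express the nuclease. Its typical application is knockout of PBK in human cells after lentiviral delivery and puromycin selection.
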