Features (pLannotate 1.2.2; 29 found; start..end, strand, type, name):
     14..80      +  CDS            small t antigen (fragment): SV40 (simian virus 40) small t antigen
    106..317     +  promoter       EF-1α core promoter: core promoter for human elongation factor EF-1α
    318..1256    +  intron         EF-1α intron A: intron upstream of the start codon of human EF-1α
   1278..1877    +  CDS            PuroR (fragment): puromycin N-acetyltransferase; pac from Streptomyces; confers resistance to puromycin
   1893..2481    +  misc_feature   WPRE: woodchuck hepatitis virus posttranscriptional regulatory element
   2532..2551    +  misc_feature   cPPT/CTS (fragment): central polypurine tract and central termination sequence of HIV-1
   2553..2786    +  LTR            3' LTR (ΔU3): self-inactivating 3' long terminal repeat (LTR) from HIV-1
   2864..2985    +  polyA_signal   SV40 poly(A) signal: SV40 polyadenylation signal
   3025..3160    +  rep_origin     SV40 ori: SV40 origin of replication
   3181..3199    -  promoter       T7 promoter: promoter for bacteriophage T7 RNA polymerase
   3207..3362    +  CDS            lacZα (fragment): LacZα fragment of β-galactosidase; lacZ fragment
   3367..3795    +  rep_origin     f1 ori (sequence partly withheld): f1 bacteriophage origin of replication; arrow indicates direction of (+) strand synthesis
   3848..3952    +  promoter       AmpR promoter: bla
   3953..4813    +  CDS            AmpR: β-lactamase; bla; confers resistance to ampicillin, carbenicillin, and related antibiotics
   4984..5572    +  rep_origin     ori: high-copy-number ColE1/pMB1/pBR322/pUC origin of replication
   5755..5847    +  CDS            lacI (fragment): lac repressor; lacI; The lac repressor binds to the lac operator to inhibit transcription in E. coli. This inhibition can be relieved by adding lactose or isopropyl-β-D-thiogalactopyranoside (IPTG).
   5860..5881    +  protein_bind   CAP binding site: CAP binding activates transcription in the presence of cAMP. E. coli catabolite activator protein
   5896..5926    +  promoter       lac promoter: promoter for the E. coli lac operon
   5934..5950    +  protein_bind   lac operator: The lac repressor binds to the lac operator to inhibit transcription in E. coli. This inhibition can be relieved by adding lactose or isopropyl-β-D-thiogalactopyranoside (IPTG). lac repressor encoded by lacI
   5995..6013    +  promoter       T3 promoter: promoter for bacteriophage T3 RNA polymerase
   6041..6267    +  promoter       RSV promoter: Rous sarcoma virus enhancer/promoter
   6268..6448    +  LTR            5' LTR (truncated): truncated 5' long terminal repeat (LTR) from HIV-1
   6495..6620    +  misc_feature   HIV-1 Ψ: packaging signal of human immunodeficiency virus type 1
   6604..6967    +  CDS            HIV-1 gag (fragment): gag protein from human immunodeficiency virus 1; gag
   7113..7346    +  misc_feature   RRE: The Rev response element (RRE) of HIV-1 allows for Rev-dependent mRNA export from the nucleus to the cytoplasm.
   7723..7749    +  CDS            Rev (fragment): human immunodeficiency virus 1 (HIV-1) Rev protein; rev; enhances nuclear export of unspliced and incompletely spliced viral mRNAs
   7753..7993    +  promoter       U6 promoter: RNA polymerase III promoter for human U6 snRNA
   8023..8098    +  misc_RNA       gRNA scaffold: guide RNA scaffold for the Streptococcus pyogenes CRISPR/Cas9 system
   8154..8271    +  misc_feature   cPPT/CTS: central polypurine tract and central termination sequence of HIV-1
>Addgene plasmid #75574 | PBK gRNA (BRDN0001147308) | addgene full sequence | sequence record 184144 | Addgene Assembled Sequence
CCCGGGTGCAAAGATGGATAAAGTTTTAAACAGAGAGGAATCTTTGCAGCTAATGGACCTTCTAGGTCTT
GAAAGGAGTGGGAATTGGCTCCGGTGCCCGTCAGTGGGCAGAGCGCACATCGCCCACAGTCCCCGAGAAG
TTGGGGGGAGGGGTCGGCAATTGATCCGGTGCCTAGAGAAGGTGGCGCGGGGTAAACTGGGAAAGTGATG
TCGTGTACTGGCTCCGCCTTTTTCCCGAGGGTGGGGGAGAACCGTATATAAGTGCAGTAGTCGCCGTGAA
CGTTCTTTTTCGCAACGGGTTTGCCGCCAGAACACAGGTAAGTGCCGTGTGTGGTTCCCGCGGGCCTGGC
CTCTTTACGGGTTATGGCCCTTGCGTGCCTTGAATTACTTCCACCTGGCTGCAGTACGTGATTCTTGATC
CCGAGCTTCGGGTTGGAAGTGGGTGGGAGAGTTCGAGGCCTTGCGCTTAAGGAGCCCCTTCGCCTCGTGC
TTGAGTTGAGGCCTGGCCTGGGCGCTGGGGCCGCCGCGTGCGAATCTGGTGGCACCTTCGCGCCTGTCTC
GCTGCTTTCGATAAGTCTCTAGCCATTTAAAATTTTTGATGACCTGCTGCGACGCTTTTTTTCTGGCAAG
ATAGTCTTGTAAATGCGGGCCAAGATCTGCACACTGGTATTTCGGTTTTTGGGGCCGCGGGCGGCGACGG
GGCCCGTGCGTCCCAGCGCACATGTTCGGCGAGGCGGGGCCTGCGAGCGCGGCCACCGAGAATCGGACGG
GGGTAGTCTCAAGCTGGCCGGCCTGCTCTGGTGCCTGGCCTCGCGCCGCCGTGTATCGCCCCGCCCTGGG
CGGCAAGGCTGGCCCGGTCGGCACCAGTTGCGTGAGCGGAAAGATGGCCGCTTCCCGGCCCTGCTGCAGG
GAGCTCAAAATGGAGGACGCGGCGCTCGGGAGAGCGGGCGGGTGAGTCACCCACACAAAGGAAAAGGGCC
TTTCCGTCCTCAGCCGTCGCTTCATGTGACTCCACGGAGTACCGGGCGCCGTCCAGGCACCTCGATTAGT
TCTCGAGCTTTTGGAGTACGTCGTCTTTAGGTTGGGGGGAGGGGTTTTATGCGATGGAGTTTCCCCACAC
TGAGTGGGTGGAGACTGAAGTTAGGCCAGCTTGGCACTTGATGTAATTCTCCTTGGAATTTGCCCTTTTT
GAGTTTGGATCTTGGTTCATTCTCAAGCCTCAGACAGTGGTTCAAAGTTTTTTTCTTCCATTTCAGGTGT
CGTGACGTACGGCCACCATGACCGAGTACAAGCCCACGGTGCGCCTCGCCACCCGCGACGACGTCCCCAG
GGCCGTACGCACCCTCGCCGCCGCGTTCGCCGACTACCCCGCCACGCGCCACACCGTCGATCCGGACCGC
CACATCGAGCGGGTCACCGAGCTGCAAGAACTCTTCCTCACGCGCGTCGGGCTCGACATCGGCAAGGTGT
GGGTCGCGGACGACGGCGCCGCCGTGGCGGTCTGGACCACGCCGGAGAGCGTCGAAGCGGGGGCGGTGTT
CGCCGAGATCGGCCCGCGCATGGCCGAGTTGAGCGGTTCCCGGCTGGCCGCGCAGCAACAGATGGAAGGC
CTCCTGGCGCCGCACCGGCCCAAGGAGCCCGCGTGGTTCCTGGCCACCGTCGGAGTCTCGCCCGACCACC
AGGGCAAGGGTCTGGGCAGCGCCGTCGTGCTCCCCGGAGTGGAGGCGGCCGAGCGCGCCGGGGTGCCCGC
CTTCCTGGAGACCTCCGCGCCCCGCAACCTCCCCTTCTACGAGCGGCTCGGCTTCACCGTCACCGCCGAC
GTCGAGGTGCCCGAAGGACCGCGCACCTGGTGCATGACCCGCAAGCCCGGTGCCTGAACGCGTTAAGTCG
ACAATCAACCTCTGGATTACAAAATTTGTGAAAGATTGACTGGTATTCTTAACTATGTTGCTCCTTTTAC
GCTATGTGGATACGCTGCTTTAATGCCTTTGTATCATGCTATTGCTTCCCGTATGGCTTTCATTTTCTCC
TCCTTGTATAAATCCTGGTTGCTGTCTCTTTATGAGGAGTTGTGGCCCGTTGTCAGGCAACGTGGCGTGG
TGTGCACTGTGTTTGCTGACGCAACCCCCACTGGTTGGGGCATTGCCACCACCTGTCAGCTCCTTTCCGG
GACTTTCGCTTTCCCCCTCCCTATTGCCACGGCGGAACTCATCGCCGCCTGCCTTGCCCGCTGCTGGACA
GGGGCTCGGCTGTTGGGCACTGACAATTCCGTGGTGTTGTCGGGGAAATCATCGTCCTTTCCTTGGCTGC
TCGCCTGTGTTGCCACCTGGATTCTGCGCGGGACGTCCTTCTGCTACGTCCCTTCGGCCCTCAATCCAGC
GGACCTTCCTTCCCGCGGCCTGCTGCCGGCTCTGCGGCCTCTTCCGCGTCTTCGCCTTCGCCCTCAGACG
AGTCGGATCTCCCTTTGGGCCGCCTCCCCGCGTCGACTTTAAGACCAATGACTTACAAGGCAGCTGTAGA
TCTTAGCCACTTTTTAAAAGAAAAGGGGGGACTGGAAGGGCTAATTCACTCCCAACGAAGACAAGATCTG
CTTTTTGCTTGTACTGGGTCTCTCTGGTTAGACCAGATCTGAGCCTGGGAGCTCTCTGGCTAACTAGGGA
ACCCACTGCTTAAGCCTCAATAAAGCTTGCCTTGAGTGCTTCAAGTAGTGTGTGCCCGTCTGTTGTGTGA
CTCTGGTAACTAGAGATCCCTCAGACCCTTTTAGTCAGTGTGGAAAATCTCTAGCAGTACGTATAGTAGT
TCATGTCATCTTATTATTCAGTATTTATAACTTGCAAAGAAATGAATATCAGAGAGTGAGAGGAACTTGT
TTATTGCAGCTTATAATGGTTACAAATAAAGCAATAGCATCACAAATTTCACAAATAAAGCATTTTTTTC
ACTGCATTCTAGTTGTGGTTTGTCCAAACTCATCAATGTATCTTATCATGTCTGGCTCTAGCTATCCCGC
CCCTAACTCCGCCCATCCCGCCCCTAACTCCGCCCAGTTCCGCCCATTCTCCGCCCCATGGCTGACTAAT
TTTTTTTATTTATGCAGAGGCCGAGGCCGCCTCGGCCTCTGAGCTATTCCAGAAGTAGTGAGGAGGCTTT
TTTGGAGGCCTAGGGACGTACCCAATTCGCCCTATAGTGAGTCGTATTACGCGCGCTCACTGGCCGTCGT
TTTACAACGTCGTGACTGGGAAAACCCTGGCGTTACCCAACTTAATCGCCTTGCAGCACATCCCCCTTTC
GCCAGCTGGCGTAATAGCGAAGAGGCCCGCACCGATCGCCCTTCCCAACAGTTGCGCAGCCTGAATGGCG
AATGGG
[124 nt withheld, positions 3367-3490]
C
[91 nt withheld, positions 3492-3582]
A
[49 nt withheld, positions 3584-3632]
CCTTTGACGTTGGAGTCCACGTTCTTT
[37 nt withheld, positions 3660-3696]
ACCCTATCTCGGTCTATTCTTTTGATTTATAAGGGATTTTGCCGATTTCGGCCTATTGGTTAAAAAATGA
GCTGATTTAACAAAAATTTAACGCGAATTTTAACAAAATATTAACGCTTACAATTTAGGTGGCACTTTTC
GGGGAAATGTGCGCGGAACCCCTATTTGTTTATTTTTCTAAATACATTCAAATATGTATCCGCTCATGAG
ACAATAACCCTGATAAATGCTTCAATAATATTGAAAAAGGAAGAGTATGAGTATTCAACATTTCCGTGTC
GCCCTTATTCCCTTTTTTGCGGCATTTTGCCTTCCTGTTTTTGCTCACCCAGAAACGCTGGTGAAAGTAA
AAGATGCTGAAGATCAGTTGGGTGCACGAGTGGGTTACATCGAACTGGATCTCAACAGCGGTAAGATCCT
TGAGAGTTTTCGCCCCGAAGAACGTTTTCCAATGATGAGCACTTTTAAAGTTCTGCTATGTGGCGCGGTA
TTATCCCGTATTGACGCCGGGCAAGAGCAACTCGGTCGCCGCATACACTATTCTCAGAATGACTTGGTTG
AGTACTCACCAGTCACAGAAAAGCATCTTACGGATGGCATGACAGTAAGAGAATTATGCAGTGCTGCCAT
AACCATGAGTGATAACACTGCGGCCAACTTACTTCTGACAACGATCGGAGGACCGAAGGAGCTAACCGCT
TTTTTGCACAACATGGGGGATCATGTAACTCGCCTTGATCGTTGGGAACCGGAGCTGAATGAAGCCATAC
CAAACGACGAGCGTGACACCACGATGCCTGTAGCAATGGCAACAACGTTGCGCAAACTATTAACTGGCGA
ACTACTTACTCTAGCTTCCCGGCAACAATTAATAGACTGGATGGAGGCGGATAAAGTTGCAGGACCACTT
CTGCGCTCGGCCCTTCCGGCTGGCTGGTTTATTGCTGATAAATCTGGAGCCGGTGAGCGTGGGTCTCGCG
GTATCATTGCAGCACTGGGGCCAGATGGTAAGCCCTCCCGTATCGTAGTTATCTACACGACGGGGAGTCA
GGCAACTATGGATGAACGAAATAGACAGATCGCTGAGATAGGTGCCTCACTGATTAAGCATTGGTAACTG
TCAGACCAAGTTTACTCATATATACTTTAGATTGATTTAAAACTTCATTTTTAATTTAAAAGGATCTAGG
TGAAGATCCTTTTTGATAATCTCATGACCAAAATCCCTTAACGTGAGTTTTCGTTCCACTGAGCGTCAGA
CCCCGTAGAAAAGATCAAAGGATCTTCTTGAGATCCTTTTTTTCTGCGCGTAATCTGCTGCTTGCAAACA
AAAAAACCACCGCTACCAGCGGTGGTTTGTTTGCCGGATCAAGAGCTACCAACTCTTTTTCCGAAGGTAA
CTGGCTTCAGCAGAGCGCAGATACCAAATACTGTTCTTCTAGTGTAGCCGTAGTTAGGCCACCACTTCAA
GAACTCTGTAGCACCGCCTACATACCTCGCTCTGCTAATCCTGTTACCAGTGGCTGCTGCCAGTGGCGAT
AAGTCGTGTCTTACCGGGTTGGACTCAAGACGATAGTTACCGGATAAGGCGCAGCGGTCGGGCTGAACGG
GGGGTTCGTGCACACAGCCCAGCTTGGAGCGAACGACCTACACCGAACTGAGATACCTACAGCGTGAGCT
ATGAGAAAGCGCCACGCTTCCCGAAGGGAGAAAGGCGGACAGGTATCCGGTAAGCGGCAGGGTCGGAACA
GGAGAGCGCACGAGGGAGCTTCCAGGGGGAAACGCCTGGTATCTTTATAGTCCTGTCGGGTTTCGCCACC
TCTGACTTGAGCGTCGATTTTTGTGATGCTCGTCAGGGGGGCGGAGCCTATGGAAAAACGCCAGCAACGC
GGCCTTTTTACGGTTCCTGGCCTTTTGCTGGCCTTTTGCTCACATGTTCTTTCCTGCGTTATCCCCTGAT
TCTGTGGATAACCGTATTACCGCCTTTGAGTGAGCTGATACCGCTCGCCGCAGCCGAACGACCGAGCGCA
GCGAGTCAGTGAGCGAGGAAGCGGAAGAGCGCCCAATACGCAAACCGCCTCTCCCCGCGCGTTGGCCGAT
TCATTAATGCAGCTGGCACGACAGGTTTCCCGACTGGAAAGCGGGCAGTGAGCGCAACGCAATTAATGTG
AGTTAGCTCACTCATTAGGCACCCCAGGCTTTACACTTTATGCTTCCGGCTCGTATGTTGTGTGGAATTG
TGAGCGGATAACAATTTCACACAGGAAACAGCTATGACCATGATTACGCCAAGCGCGCAATTAACCCTCA
CTAAAGGGAACAAAAGCTGGAGCTGCAAGCTTAATGTAGTCTTATGCAATACTCTTGTAGTCTTGCAACA
TGGTAACGATGAGTTAGCAACATGCCTTACAAGGAGAGAAAAAGCACCGTGCATGCCGATTGGTGGAAGT
AAGGTGGTACGATCGTGCCTTATTAGGAAGGCAACAGACGGGTCTGACATGGATTGGACGAACCACTGAA
TTGCCGCATTGCAGAGATATTGTATTTAAGTGCCTAGCTCGATACATAAACGGGTCTCTCTGGTTAGACC
AGATCTGAGCCTGGGAGCTCTCTGGCTAACTAGGGAACCCACTGCTTAAGCCTCAATAAAGCTTGCCTTG
AGTGCTTCAAGTAGTGTGTGCCCGTCTGTTGTGTGACTCTGGTAACTAGAGATCCCTCAGACCCTTTTAG
TCAGTGTGGAAAATCTCTAGCAGTGGCGCCCGAACAGGGACTTGAAAGCGAAAGGGAAACCAGAGGAGCT
CTCTCGACGCAGGACTCGGCTTGCTGAAGCGCGCACGGCAAGAGGCGAGGGGCGGCGACTGGTGAGTACG
CCAAAAATTTTGACTAGCGGAGGCTAGAAGGAGAGAGATGGGTGCGAGAGCGTCAGTATTAAGCGGGGGA
GAATTAGATCGCGATGGGAAAAAATTCGGTTAAGGCCAGGGGGAAAGAAAAAATATAAATTAAAACATAT
AGTATGGGCAAGCAGGGAGCTAGAACGATTCGCAGTTAATCCTGGCCTGTTAGAAACATCAGAAGGCTGT
AGACAAATACTGGGACAGCTACAACCATCCCTTCAGACAGGATCAGAAGAACTTAGATCATTATATAATA
CAGTAGCAACCCTCTATTGTGTGCATCAAAGGATAGAGATAAAAGACACCAAGGAAGCTTTAGACAAGAT
AGAGGAAGAGCAAAACAAAAGTAAGACCACCGCACAGCAAGCGGCCGCTGATCTTCAGACCTGGAGGAGG
AGATATGAGGGACAATTGGAGAAGTGAATTATATAAATATAAAGTAGTAAAAATTGAACCATTAGGAGTA
GCACCCACCAAGGCAAAGAGAAGAGTGGTGCAGAGAGAAAAAAGAGCAGTGGGAATAGGAGCTTTGTTCC
TTGGGTTCTTGGGAGCAGCAGGAAGCACTATGGGCGCAGCGTCAATGACGCTGACGGTACAGGCCAGACA
ATTATTGTCTGGTATAGTGCAGCAGCAGAACAATTTGCTGAGGGCTATTGAGGCGCAACAGCATCTGTTG
CAACTCACAGTCTGGGGCATCAAGCAGCTCCAGGCAAGAATCCTGGCTGTGGAAAGATACCTAAAGGATC
AACAGCTCCTGGGGATTTGGGGTTGCTCTGGAAAACTCATTTGCACCACTGCTGTGCCTTGGAATGCTAG
TTGGAGTAATAAATCTCTGGAACAGATTTGGAATCACACGACCTGGATGGAGTGGGACAGAGAAATTAAC
AATTACACAAGCTTAATACACTCCTTAATTGAAGAATCGCAAAACCAGCAAGAAAAGAATGAACAAGAAT
TATTGGAATTAGATAAATGGGCAAGTTTGTGGAATTGGTTTAACATAACAAATTGGCTGTGGTATATAAA
ATTATTCATAATGATAGTAGGAGGCTTGGTAGGTTTAAGAATAGTTTTTGCTGTACTTTCTATAGTGAAT
AGAGTTAGGCAGGGATATTCACCATTATCGTTTCAGACCCACCTCCCAACCCCGAGGGGACCCAGAGAGG
GCCTATTTCCCATGATTCCTTCATATTTGCATATACGATACAAGGCTGTTAGAGAGATAATTAGAATTAA
TTTGACTGTAAACACAAAGATATTAGTACAAAATACGTGACGTAGAAAGTAATAATTTCTTGGGTAGTTT
GCAGTTTTAAAATTATGTTTTAAAATGGACTATCATATGCTTACCGTAACTTGAAAGTATTTCGATTTCT
TGGCTTTATATATCTTGTGGAAAGGACGAAACACCGTAAATGTGTACCTAATGAAAGTTTTAGAGCTAGA
AATAGCAAGTTAAAATAAGGCTAGTCCGTTATCAACTTGAAAAAGTGGCACCGAGTCGGTGCTTTTTTAA
GCTTGGCGTAACTAGATCTTGAGACAAATGGCAGTATTCATCCACAATTTTAAAAGAAAAGGGGGGATTG
GGGGGTACAGTGCAGGGGAAAGAATAGTAGACATAATAGCAACAGACATACAAACTAAAGAATTACAAAA
ACAAATTACAAAAATTCAAAATTTTCGGGTTTATTACAGGGACAGCAGAGATCCACTTTGGCGCCGGCTC
GAGGGGG
