>Addgene plasmid #75574 | PBK gRNA (BRDN0001147308) | depositor partial sequence | sequence record 143034 | Target Sequence
TAAATGTGTACCTAATGAAA
