>Addgene plasmid #75574 | PBK gRNA (BRDN0001147308) | addgene partial sequence | sequence record 184143 | hU6-F
AGAAAGTAATAATTTCTTGGGTAGTTTGCAGTTTTAAAATTATGTTTTAAAATGGACTATCATATGCTTA
CCGTAACTTGAAAGTATTTCGATTTCTTGGCTTTATATATCTTGTGGAAAGGACGAAACACCGTAAATGT
GTACCTAATGAAAGTTTTAGAGCTAGAAATAGCAAGTTAAAATAAGGCTAGTCCGTTATCAACTTGAAAA
AGTGGCACCGAGTCGGTGCTTTTTTAAGCTTGGCGTAACTAGATCTTGAGACAAATGGCAGTATTCATCC
ACAATTTTAAAAGAAAAGGGGGGATTGGGGGGTACAGTGCAGGGGAAAGAATAGTAGACATAATAGCAAC
AGACATACAAACTAAAGAATTACAAAAACAAATTACAAAAATTCAAAATTTTCGGGTTTATTACAGGGAC
AGCAGAGATCCACTTTGGCGCCGGCTCGAGGGGGCCCGGGTGCAAAGATGGATAAAGTTTTAAACAGAGA
GGAATCTTTGCAGCTAATGGACCTTCTAGGTCTTGAAAGGAGTGGGAATTGGCTCCGGTGCCCGTCAGTG
GGCAGAGCGC
